Addgene plasmid #198544: SpRY
Purpose: Expresses human codon-optimized SpRY and blasticidin resistance: EFS promoter-SpRY-NLS-FLAG-P2A-BSD
Depositing lab: Hyongbum Kim. Depositing organization: Yonsei University Health System. Publication: Deep learning models to predict the editing efficiencies and outcomes of diverse base editors. Kim N, Choi S, Kim S, Song M, Seo JH, Min S, Park J, Cho SR, Kim HH. Nat Biotechnol. 2024 Mar;42(3):484-497. doi: 10.1038/s41587-023-01792-x PubMed 37188916.
Backbone
  Vector backbone: pFUGW
  Total vector size (bp): 12859
  Vector type: Mammalian Expression, Lentiviral, CRISPR
  Selectable markers: Blasticidin
Growth in bacteria
  Bacterial resistance: Ampicillin, 100 μg/mL
  Growth temperature: 37°C
  Growth strain: NEB Stable
  Copy number: Unknown
Gene/Insert
  Gene/Insert name: SpRY
  Insert size (bp): 4641
  Promoter: EFS
  Tag / fusion protein: NLS (C terminal on insert); FLAG (C terminal on insert); BSD (C terminal on insert)
  Cloning method: Gibson Cloning
  Sequencing primers: 5′ 5' - ggtcttgaaaggagtgggaattgg - 3'; 3′ 5' - CAGGTCGCTTGTCGCCTCC - 3'
Terms and licenses: Academic/Nonprofit Terms; Industry Terms: Not Available to Industry
How to cite: SpRY was a gift from Hyongbum Kim (Addgene plasmid # 198544 ; http://n2t.net/addgene:198544 ; RRID:Addgene_198544)
