[The description below was written by a language model from this plasmid's Addgene catalogue record and pLannotate feature annotations shown in this document.]
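Description:
SpRY is a lentiviral CRISPR expression plasmid built on the pFUGW backbone, roughly 12.8–12.9 kb in size, for delivering the SpRY variant of Streptococcus pyogenes Cas9 into mammalian cells. It is propagated in E. coli through a high-copy ColE1/pUC-type origin with ampicillin selection (AmpR under its own bla promoter). The backbone also carries an f1 origin and an SV40 origin/promoter plus EM7-driven BleoR (Zeocin/bleomycin resistance) cassette with an SV40 polyadenylation signal. This cassette lies outside the LTR-flanked region, so it would not be part of the packaged viral genome.

The transfer cassette has the layout of a third-generation-style HIV-1 vector. A CMV enhancer/promoter is fused to a truncated 5' LTR to drive genomic RNA production in packaging cells, followed by the Ψ packaging signal with a gag fragment, the RRE for Rev-dependent nuclear export, and the cPPT/CTS. Downstream, the short EF-1α core promoter (EFS) drives a single open reading frame encoding human codon-optimized SpRY. The annotation software labels this simply as Cas9. According to the catalogue entry, it is followed by a C-terminal NLS and FLAG tag, then a P2A self-cleaving peptide and blasticidin S deaminase (BSD). The nuclease and the selection marker are therefore produced from one transcript as separate proteins. A WPRE enhances transcript expression, and the cassette ends with a truncated 3' LTR and a bGH polyadenylation signal.

No guide RNA cassette is annotated, so the guide would have to be supplied separately. The construct is suited to making blasticidin-selected cell populations that stably express SpRY, a Cas9 variant known for greatly relaxed PAM requirements. It was deposited with a study on predicting genome-editor efficiencies.
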