Features (pLannotate 1.2.2; 34 found; start..end, strand, type, name):
    149..528     +  enhancer       CMV enhancer: human cytomegalovirus immediate early enhancer
    529..728     +  promoter       CMV promoter: human cytomegalovirus (CMV) immediate early promoter
    746..926     +  LTR            5' LTR (truncated): truncated 5' long terminal repeat (LTR) from HIV-1
    973..1098    +  misc_feature   HIV-1 Ψ: packaging signal of human immunodeficiency virus type 1
   1082..1445    +  CDS            HIV-1 gag (fragment): gag protein from human immunodeficiency virus 1; gag
   1591..1824    +  misc_feature   RRE: The Rev response element (RRE) of HIV-1 allows for Rev-dependent mRNA export from the nucleus to the cytoplasm.
   2201..2301    +  CDS            Rev (fragment): human immunodeficiency virus 1 (HIV-1) Rev protein; rev; enhances nuclear export of unspliced and incompletely spliced viral mRNAs
   2351..2468    +  misc_feature   cPPT/CTS: central polypurine tract and central termination sequence of HIV-1
   2517..2535    +  CDS            small t antigen (fragment): SV40 (simian virus 40) small t antigen
   2561..2772    +  promoter       EF-1α core promoter: core promoter for human elongation factor EF-1α
   2797..6900    +  CDS            Cas9: Cas9 (Csn1) endonuclease from the Streptococcus pyogenes Type II CRISPR/Cas system generates RNA-guided double strand breaks in DNA
   7039..7437    +  CDS            BSD: blasticidin S deaminase; Aspergillus terreus BSD; confers resistance to blasticidin
   7438..7459    +  misc_feature   MCS (fragment): pBluescript multiple cloning site
   7462..8050    +  misc_feature   WPRE: woodchuck hepatitis virus posttranscriptional regulatory element
   7987..8568    +  CDS            nef (fragment): NEF_HV1H2 - Experimental evidence at protein level: Swiss-Prot protein existence level 1. Extracellular Nef protein targets CD4(+) T-lymphocytes for apoptosis by interacting with CXCR4 surface receptors. From Human immunodeficiency virus type 1 group M subtype B (isolate HXB2) (HIV-1).
   8575..8755    +  LTR            5' LTR (truncated): truncated 5' long terminal repeat (LTR) from HIV-1
   8787..9011    +  polyA_signal   bGH poly(A) signal: bovine growth hormone polyadenylation signal
   9015..9036    +  promoter       SV40 promoter (fragment): SV40 enhancer and early promoter
   9057..9485    +  rep_origin     f1 ori (sequence partly withheld): f1 bacteriophage origin of replication; arrow indicates direction of (+) strand synthesis
   9512..9583    +  promoter       SV40 promoter (fragment): SV40 enhancer and early promoter
   9584..9655    +  promoter       SV40 promoter (fragment): SV40 enhancer and early promoter
   9659..9793    +  rep_origin     SV40 ori: SV40 origin of replication
   9855..9902    +  promoter       EM7 promoter: synthetic bacterial promoter&nbsp
   9921..10295   +  CDS            BleoR: antibiotic-binding protein; Sh ble from Streptoalloteichus hindustanus; confers resistance to bleomycin, phleomycin, and Zeocin™
  10305..10430   +  CDS            ble (fragment): BLE_KLEPN - Experimental evidence at protein level: Swiss-Prot protein existence level 1. Binding protein with a strong affinity to the bleomycin family of antibiotics. Binds to CL990; an antimitotic-antibiotic compound. From Klebsiella pneumoniae.
  10425..10546   +  polyA_signal   SV40 poly(A) signal: SV40 polyadenylation signal
  10617..10639   -  protein_bind   lac operator (fragment): The lac repressor binds to the lac operator to inhibit transcription in E. coli. This inhibition can be relieved by adding lactose or isopropyl-β-D-thiogalactopyranoside (IPTG). lac repressor encoded by lacI
  10643..10673   -  promoter       lac promoter: promoter for the E. coli lac operon
  10688..10709   -  protein_bind   CAP binding site: CAP binding activates transcription in the presence of cAMP. E. coli catabolite activator protein
  10722..10814   -  CDS            lacI (fragment): lac repressor; lacI; The lac repressor binds to the lac operator to inhibit transcription in E. coli. This inhibition can be relieved by adding lactose or isopropyl-β-D-thiogalactopyranoside (IPTG).
  10997..11585   -  rep_origin     ori: high-copy-number ColE1/pMB1/pBR322/pUC origin of replication
  11756..12616   -  CDS            AmpR: β-lactamase; bla; confers resistance to ampicillin, carbenicillin, and related antibiotics
  12617..12721   -  promoter       AmpR promoter: bla
  12780..12832   -  misc_feature   bom (fragment): basis of mobility region from pBR322
>Addgene plasmid #198544 | SpRY | addgene full sequence | sequence record 390296 | Addgene NGS Result
CCTGCTTGTGTGTTGGAGGTCGCTGAGTAGTGCGCGAGCAAAATTTAAGCTACAACAAGGCAAGGCTTGA
CCGACAATTGCATGAAGAATCTGCTTAGGGTTAGGCGTTTTGCGCTGCTTCGCGATGTACGGGCCAGATA
TACGCGTTGACATTGATTATTGACTAGTTATTAATAGTAATCAATTACGGGGTCATTAGTTCATAGCCCA
TATATGGAGTTCCGCGTTACATAACTTACGGTAAATGGCCCGCCTGGCTGACCGCCCAACGACCCCCGCC
CATTGACGTCAATAATGACGTATGTTCCCATAGTAACGCCAATAGGGACTTTCCATTGACGTCAATGGGT
GGAGTATTTACGGTAAACTGCCCACTTGGCAGTACATCAAGTGTATCATATGCCAAGTACGCCCCCTATT
GACGTCAATGACGGTAAATGGCCCGCCTGGCATTATGCCCAGTACATGACCTTATGGGACTTTCCTACTT
GGCAGTACATCTACGTATTAGTCATCGCTATTACCATGGTGATGCGGTTTTGGCAGTACATCAATGGGCG
TGGATAGCGGTTTGACTCACGGGGATTTCCAAGTCTCCACCCCATTGACGTCAATGGGAGTTTGTTTTGG
CACCAAAATCAACGGGACTTTCCAAAATGTCGTAACAACTCCGCCCCATTGACGCAAATGGGCGGTAGGC
GTGTACGGTGGGAGGTCTATATAAGCAGCGCGTTTTGCCTGTACTGGGTCTCTCTGGTTAGACCAGATCT
GAGCCTGGGAGCTCTCTGGCTAACTAGGGAACCCACTGCTTAAGCCTCAATAAAGCTTGCCTTGAGTGCT
TCAAGTAGTGTGTGCCCGTCTGTTGTGTGACTCTGGTAACTAGAGATCCCTCAGACCCTTTTAGTCAGTG
TGGAAAATCTCTAGCAGTGGCGCCCGAACAGGGACTTGAAAGCGAAAGGGAAACCAGAGGAGCTCTCTCG
ACGCAGGACTCGGCTTGCTGAAGCGCGCACGGCAAGAGGCGAGGGGCGGCGACTGGTGAGTACGCCAAAA
ATTTTGACTAGCGGAGGCTAGAAGGAGAGAGATGGGTGCGAGAGCGTCAGTATTAAGCGGGGGAGAATTA
GATCGCGATGGGAAAAAATTCGGTTAAGGCCAGGGGGAAAGAAAAAATATAAATTAAAACATATAGTATG
GGCAAGCAGGGAGCTAGAACGATTCGCAGTTAATCCTGGCCTGTTAGAAACATCAGAAGGCTGTAGACAA
ATACTGGGACAGCTACAACCATCCCTTCAGACAGGATCAGAAGAACTTAGATCATTATATAATACAGTAG
CAACCCTCTATTGTGTGCATCAAAGGATAGAGATAAAAGACACCAAGGAAGCTTTAGACAAGATAGAGGA
AGAGCAAAACAAAAGTAAGACCACCGCACAGCAAGCGGCCGCTGATCTTCAGACCTGGAGGAGGAGATAT
GAGGGACAATTGGAGAAGTGAATTATATAAATATAAAGTAGTAAAAATTGAACCATTAGGAGTAGCACCC
ACCAAGGCAAAGAGAAGAGTGGTGCAGAGAGAAAAAAGAGCAGTGGGAATAGGAGCTTTGTTCCTTGGGT
TCTTGGGAGCAGCAGGAAGCACTATGGGCGCAGCGTCAATGACGCTGACGGTACAGGCCAGACAATTATT
GTCTGGTATAGTGCAGCAGCAGAACAATTTGCTGAGGGCTATTGAGGCGCAACAGCATCTGTTGCAACTC
ACAGTCTGGGGCATCAAGCAGCTCCAGGCAAGAATCCTGGCTGTGGAAAGATACCTAAAGGATCAACAGC
TCCTGGGGATTTGGGGTTGCTCTGGAAAACTCATTTGCACCACTGCTGTGCCTTGGAATGCTAGTTGGAG
TAATAAATCTCTGGAACAGATTTGGAATCACACGACCTGGATGGAGTGGGACAGAGAAATTAACAATTAC
ACAAGCTTAATACACTCCTTAATTGAAGAATCGCAAAACCAGCAAGAAAAGAATGAACAAGAATTATTGG
AATTAGATAAATGGGCAAGTTTGTGGAATTGGTTTAACATAACAAATTGGCTGTGGTATATAAAATTATT
CATAATGATAGTAGGAGGCTTGGTAGGTTTAAGAATAGTTTTTGCTGTACTTTCTATAGTGAATAGAGTT
AGGCAGGGATATTCACCATTATCGTTTCAGACCCACCTCCCAACCCCGAGGGGACCCGACAGGCCCGAAG
GAATAGAAGAAGAAGGTGGAGAGAGAGACAGAGACAGATCCATTCGATTAGTGAACGGATCGGCACTGCG
TGCGCCAATTCTGCAGACAAATGGCAGTATTCATCCACAATTTTAAAAGAAAAGGGGGGATTGGGGGGTA
CAGTGCAGGGGAAAGAATAGTAGACATAATAGCAACAGACATACAAACTAAAGAATTACAAAAACAAATT
ACAAAAATTCAAAATTTTCGGGTTTATTACAGGGACAGCAGAGATCCAGTTTGGTTAATTAGCTAGCTAG
GTCTTGAAAGGAGTGGGAATTGGCTCCGGTGCCCGTCAGTGGGCAGAGCGCACATCGCCCACAGTCCCCG
AGAAGTTGGGGGGAGGGGTCGGCAATTGATCCGGTGCCTAGAGAAGGTGGCGCGGGGTAAACTGGGAAAG
TGATGTCGTGTACTGGCTCCGCCTTTTTCCCGAGGGTGGGGGAGAACCGTATATAAGTGCAGTAGTCGCC
GTGAACGTTCTTTTTCGCAACGGGTTTGCCGCCAGAACACAGGACCGGTTCTAGAGCGCTGCCACCATGG
ACAAGAAGTACAGCATCGGCCTGGACATCGGCACCAACTCTGTGGGCTGGGCCGTGATCACCGACGAGTA
CAAGGTGCCCAGCAAGAAATTCAAGGTGCTGGGCAACACCGACCGGCACAGCATCAAGAAGAACCTGATC
GGAGCCCTGCTGTTCGACAGCGGCGAAACAGCCGAGCGGACCCGGCTGAAGAGAACCGCCAGAAGAAGAT
ACACCAGACGGAAGAACCGGATCTGCTATCTGCAAGAGATCTTCAGCAACGAGATGGCCAAGGTGGACGA
CAGCTTCTTCCACAGACTGGAAGAGTCCTTCCTGGTGGAAGAGGATAAGAAGCACGAGCGGCACCCCATC
TTCGGCAACATCGTGGACGAGGTGGCCTACCACGAGAAGTACCCCACCATCTACCACCTGAGAAAGAAAC
TGGTGGACAGCACCGACAAGGCCGACCTGCGGCTGATCTATCTGGCCCTGGCCCACATGATCAAGTTCCG
GGGCCACTTCCTGATCGAGGGCGACCTGAACCCCGACAACAGCGACGTGGACAAGCTGTTCATCCAGCTG
GTGCAGACCTACAACCAGCTGTTCGAGGAAAACCCCATCAACGCCAGCGGCGTGGACGCCAAGGCCATCC
TGTCTGCCAGACTGAGCAAGAGCAGACGGCTGGAAAATCTGATCGCCCAGCTGCCCGGCGAGAAGAAGAA
TGGCCTGTTCGGAAACCTGATTGCCCTGAGCCTGGGCCTGACCCCCAACTTCAAGAGCAACTTCGACCTG
GCCGAGGATGCCAAACTGCAGCTGAGCAAGGACACCTACGACGACGACCTGGACAACCTGCTGGCCCAGA
TCGGCGACCAGTACGCCGACCTGTTTCTGGCCGCCAAGAACCTGTCCGACGCCATCCTGCTGAGCGACAT
CCTGAGAGTGAACACCGAGATCACCAAGGCCCCCCTGAGCGCCTCTATGATCAAGAGATACGACGAGCAC
CACCAGGACCTGACCCTGCTGAAAGCTCTCGTGCGGCAGCAGCTGCCTGAGAAGTACAAAGAGATTTTCT
TCGACCAGAGCAAGAACGGCTACGCCGGCTACATTGACGGCGGAGCCAGCCAGGAAGAGTTCTACAAGTT
CATCAAGCCCATCCTGGAAAAGATGGACGGCACCGAGGAACTGCTCGTGAAGCTGAACAGAGAGGACCTG
CTGCGGAAGCAGCGGACCTTCGACAACGGCAGCATCCCCCACCAGATCCACCTGGGAGAGCTGCACGCCA
TTCTGCGGCGGCAGGAAGATTTTTACCCATTCCTGAAGGACAACCGGGAAAAGATCGAGAAGATCCTGAC
CTTCCGCATCCCCTACTACGTGGGCCCTCTGGCCAGGGGAAACAGCAGATTCGCCTGGATGACCAGAAAG
AGCGAGGAAACCATCACCCCCTGGAACTTCGAGGAAGTGGTGGACAAGGGCGCTTCCGCCCAGAGCTTCA
TCGAGCGGATGACCAACTTCGATAAGAACCTGCCCAACGAGAAGGTGCTGCCCAAGCACAGCCTGCTGTA
CGAGTACTTCACCGTGTATAACGAGCTGACCAAAGTGAAATACGTGACCGAGGGAATGAGAAAGCCCGCC
TTCCTGAGCGGCGAGCAGAAAAAGGCCATCGTGGACCTGCTGTTCAAGACCAACCGGAAAGTGACCGTGA
AGCAGCTGAAAGAGGACTACTTCAAGAAAATCGAGTGCTTCGACTCCGTGGAAATCTCCGGCGTGGAAGA
TCGGTTCAACGCCTCCCTGGGCACATACCACGATCTGCTGAAAATTATCAAGGACAAGGACTTCCTGGAC
AATGAGGAAAACGAGGACATTCTGGAAGATATCGTGCTGACCCTGACACTGTTTGAGGACAGAGAGATGA
TCGAGGAACGGCTGAAAACCTATGCCCACCTGTTCGACGACAAAGTGATGAAGCAGCTGAAGCGGCGGAG
ATACACCGGCTGGGGCAGGCTGAGCCGGAAGCTGATCAACGGCATCCGGGACAAGCAGTCCGGCAAGACA
ATCCTGGATTTCCTGAAGTCCGACGGCTTCGCCAACAGAAACTTCATGCAGCTGATCCACGACGACAGCC
TGACCTTTAAAGAGGACATCCAGAAAGCCCAGGTGTCCGGCCAGGGCGATAGCCTGCACGAGCACATTGC
CAATCTGGCCGGCAGCCCCGCCATTAAGAAGGGCATCCTGCAGACAGTGAAGGTGGTGGACGAGCTCGTG
AAAGTGATGGGCCGGCACAAGCCCGAGAACATCGTGATCGAAATGGCCAGAGAGAACCAGACCACCCAGA
AGGGACAGAAGAACAGCCGCGAGAGAATGAAGCGGATCGAAGAGGGCATCAAAGAGCTGGGCAGCCAGAT
CCTGAAAGAACACCCCGTGGAAAACACCCAGCTGCAGAACGAGAAGCTGTACCTGTACTACCTGCAGAAT
GGGCGGGATATGTACGTGGACCAGGAACTGGACATCAACCGGCTGTCCGACTACGATGTGGACCATATCG
TGCCTCAGAGCTTTCTGAAGGACGACTCCATCGACAACAAGGTGCTGACCAGAAGCGACAAGAACCGGGG
CAAGAGCGACAACGTGCCCTCCGAAGAGGTCGTGAAGAAGATGAAGAACTACTGGCGGCAGCTGCTGAAC
GCCAAGCTGATTACCCAGAGAAAGTTCGACAATCTGACCAAGGCCGAGAGAGGCGGCCTGAGCGAACTGG
ATAAGGCCGGCTTCATCAAGAGACAGCTGGTGGAAACCCGGCAGATCACAAAGCACGTGGCACAGATCCT
GGACTCCCGGATGAACACTAAGTACGACGAGAATGACAAGCTGATCCGGGAAGTGAAAGTGATCACCCTG
AAGTCCAAGCTGGTGTCCGATTTCCGGAAGGATTTCCAGTTTTACAAAGTGCGCGAGATCAACAACTACC
ACCACGCCCACGACGCCTACCTGAACGCCGTCGTGGGAACCGCCCTGATCAAAAAGTACCCTAAGCTGGA
AAGCGAGTTCGTGTACGGCGACTACAAGGTGTACGACGTGCGGAAGATGATCGCCAAGAGCGAGCAGGAA
ATCGGCAAGGCTACCGCCAAGTACTTCTTCTACAGCAACATCATGAACTTTTTCAAGACCGAGATTACCC
TGGCCAACGGCGAGATCCGGAAGCGGCCTCTGATCGAGACAAACGGCGAAACCGGGGAGATCGTGTGGGA
TAAGGGCCGGGATTTTGCCACCGTGCGGAAAGTGCTGAGCATGCCCCAAGTGAATATCGTGAAAAAGACC
GAGGTGCAGACAGGCGGCTTCAGCAAAGAGTCTATCCGGCCCAAGAGGAACAGCGATAAGCTGATCGCCA
GAAAGAAGGACTGGGACCCTAAGAAGTACGGCGGCTTCCTGTGGCCCACCGTGGCCTATTCTGTGCTGGT
GGTGGCCAAAGTGGAAAAGGGCAAGTCCAAGAAACTGAAGAGTGTGAAAGAGCTACTGGGGATCACCATC
ATGGAAAGAAGCAGCTTCGAGAAGAATCCCATCGACTTTCTGGAAGCCAAGGGCTACAAAGAAGTGAAAA
AGGACCTGATCATCAAGCTGCCTAAGTACTCCCTGTTCGAGCTGGAAAACGGCCGGAAGAGAATGCTGGC
CTCTGCCAAGCAGCTGCAGAAGGGAAACGAACTGGCCCTGCCCTCCAAATATGTGAACTTCCTGTACCTG
GCCAGCCACTATGAGAAGCTGAAGGGCTCCCCCGAGGATAATGAGCAGAAACAGCTGTTTGTGGAACAGC
ACAAGCACTACCTGGACGAGATCATCGAGCAGATCAGCGAGTTCTCCAAGAGAGTGATCCTGGCCGACGC
TAATCTGGACAAAGTGCTGTCCGCCTACAACAAGCACCGGGATAAGCCCATCAGAGAGCAGGCCGAGAAT
ATCATCCACCTGTTTACCCTGACCCGGCTGGGAGCCCCTCGGGCCTTCAAGTACTTTGACACCACCATCG
ACCCCAAGCAGTACCGGAGCACCAAAGAGGTGCTGGACGCCACCCTGATCCACCAGAGCATCACCGGCCT
GTACGAGACACGGATCGACCTGTCTCAGCTGGGAGGCGACAAGCGACCTGCCGCCACAAAGAAGGCTGGA
CAGGCTAAGAAGAAGAAAGATTACAAAGACGATGACGATAAGGGATCCGGCGCAACAAACTTCTCTCTGC
TGAAACAAGCCGGAGATGTCGAAGAGAATCCTGGACCGATGGCCAAGCCTTTGTCTCAAGAAGAATCCAC
CCTCATTGAAAGAGCAACGGCTACAATCAACAGCATCCCCATCTCTGAAGACTACAGCGTCGCCAGCGCA
GCTCTCTCTAGCGACGGCCGCATCTTCACTGGTGTCAATGTATATCATTTTACTGGGGGACCTTGTGCAG
AACTCGTGGTGCTGGGCACTGCTGCTGCTGCGGCAGCTGGCAACCTGACTTGTATCGTCGCGATCGGAAA
TGAGAACAGGGGCATCTTGAGCCCCTGCGGACGGTGCCGACAGGTGCTTCTCGATCTGCATCCTGGGATC
AAAGCCATAGTGAAGGACAGTGATGGACAGCCGACGGCAGTTGGGATTCGTGAATTGCTGCCCTCTGGTT
ATGTGTGGGAGGGCTAAGAATTCGATATCAAGCTTATCGGTAATCAACCTCTGGATTACAAAATTTGTGA
AAGATTGACTGGTATTCTTAACTATGTTGCTCCTTTTACGCTATGTGGATACGCTGCTTTAATGCCTTTG
TATCATGCTATTGCTTCCCGTATGGCTTTCATTTTCTCCTCCTTGTATAAATCCTGGTTGCTGTCTCTTT
ATGAGGAGTTGTGGCCCGTTGTCAGGCAACGTGGCGTGGTGTGCACTGTGTTTGCTGACGCAACCCCCAC
TGGTTGGGGCATTGCCACCACCTGTCAGCTCCTTTCCGGGACTTTCGCTTTCCCCCTCCCTATTGCCACG
GCGGAACTCATCGCCGCCTGCCTTGCCCGCTGCTGGACAGGGGCTCGGCTGTTGGGCACTGACAATTCCG
TGGTGTTGTCGGGGAAATCATCGTCCTTTCCTTGGCTGCTCGCCTGTGTTGCCACCTGGATTCTGCGCGG
GACGTCCTTCTGCTACGTCCCTTCGGCCCTCAATCCAGCGGACCTTCCTTCCCGCGGCCTGCTGCCGGCT
CTGCGGCCTCTTCCGCGTCTTCGCCTTCGCCCTCAGACGAGTCGGATCTCCCTTTGGGCCGCCTCCCCGC
ATCGATACCGTCGACCTCGAGACCTAGAAAAACATGGAGCAATCACAAGTAGCAATACAGCAGCTACCAA
TGCTGATTGTGCCTGGCTAGAAGCACAAGAGGAGGAGGAGGTGGGTTTTCCAGTCACACCTCAGGTACCT
TTAAGACCAATGACTTACAAGGCAGCTGTAGATCTTAGCCACTTTTTAAAAGAAAAGGGGGGACTGGAAG
GGCTAATTCACTCCCAACGAAGACAAGATATCCTTGATCTGTGGATCTACCACACACAAGGCTACTTCCC
TGATTGGCAGAACTACACACCAGGGCCAGGGATCAGATATCCACTGACCTTTGGATGGTGCTACAAGCTA
GTACCAGTTGAGCAAGAGAAGGTAGAAGAAGCCAATGAAGGAGAGAACACCCGCTTGTTACACCCTGTGA
GCCTGCATGGGATGGATGACCCGGAGAGAGAAGTATTAGAGTGGAGGTTTGACAGCCGCCTAGCATTTCA
TCACATGGCCCGAGAGCTGCATCCGGACTGTACTGGGTCTCTCTGGTTAGACCAGATCTGAGCCTGGGAG
CTCTCTGGCTAACTAGGGAACCCACTGCTTAAGCCTCAATAAAGCTTGCCTTGAGTGCTTCAAGTAGTGT
GTGCCCGTCTGTTGTGTGACTCTGGTAACTAGAGATCCCTCAGACCCTTTTAGTCAGTGTGGAAAATCTC
TAGCAGGGCCCGTTTAAACCCGCTGATCAGCCTCGACTGTGCCTTCTAGTTGCCAGCCATCTGTTGTTTG
CCCCTCCCCCGTGCCTTCCTTGACCCTGGAAGGTGCCACTCCCACTGTCCTTTCCTAATAAAATGAGGAA
ATTGCATCGCATTGTCTGAGTAGGTGTCATTCTATTCTGGGGGGTGGGGTGGGGCAGGACAGCAAGGGGG
AGGATTGGGAAGACAATAGCAGGCATGCTGGGGATGCGGTGGGCTCTATGGCTTCTGAGGCGGAAAGAAC
CAGCTGGGGCTCTAGGGGGTATCCCC
[124 nt withheld, positions 9057-9180]
C
[91 nt withheld, positions 9182-9272]
A
[49 nt withheld, positions 9274-9322]
CCTTTGACGTTGGAGTCCACGTTCTTT
[37 nt withheld, positions 9350-9386]
ACCCTATCTCGGTCTATTCTTTTGATTTATAAGGGATTTTGCCGATTTCGGCCTATTGGTTAAAAAATGA
GCTGATTTAACAAAAATTTAACGCGAATTAATTCTGTGGAATGTGTGTCAGTTAGGGTGTGGAAAGTCCC
CAGGCTCCCCAGCAGGCAGAAGTATGCAAAGCATGCATCTCAATTAGTCAGCAACCAGGTGTGGAAAGTC
CCCAGGCTCCCCAGCAGGCAGAAGTATGCAAAGCATGCATCTCAATTAGTCAGCAACCATAGTCCCGCCC
CTAACTCCGCCCAGTTCCGCCCATTCTCCGCCCCATGGCTGACTAATTTTTTTTATTTATGCAGAGGCCG
AGGCCGCCTCTGCCTCTGAGCTATTCCAGAAGTAGTGAGGAGGCTTTTTTGGAGGCCTAGGCTTTTGCAA
AAAGCTCCCGGGAGCTTGTATATCCATTTTCGGATCTGATCAGCACGTGTTGACAATTAATCATCGGCAT
AGTATATCGGCATAGTATAATACGACAAGGTGAGGAACTAAACCATGGCCAAGTTGACCAGTGCCGTTCC
GGTGCTCACCGCGCGCGACGTCGCCGGAGCGGTCGAGTTCTGGACCGACCGGCTCGGGTTCTCCCGGGAC
TTCGTGGAGGACGACTTCGCCGGTGTGGTCCGGGACGACGTGACCCTGTTCATCAGCGCGGTCCAGGACC
AGGTGGTGCCGGACAACACCCTGGCCTGGGTGTGGGTGCGCGGCCTGGACGAGCTGTACGCCGAGTGGTC
GGAGGTCGTGTCCACGAACTTCCGGGACGCCTCCGGGCCGGCCATGACCGAGATCGGCGAGCAGCCGTGG
GGGCGGGAGTTCGCCCTGCGCGACCCGGCCGGCAACTGCGTGCACTTCGTGGCCGAGGAGCAGGACTGAC
ACGTGCTACGAGATTTCGATTCCACCGCCGCCTTCTATGAAAGGTTGGGCTTCGGAATCGTTTTCCGGGA
CGCCGGCTGGATGATCCTCCAGCGCGGGGATCTCATGCTGGAGTTCTTCGCCCACCCCAACTTGTTTATT
GCAGCTTATAATGGTTACAAATAAAGCAATAGCATCACAAATTTCACAAATAAAGCATTTTTTTCACTGC
ATTCTAGTTGTGGTTTGTCCAAACTCATCAATGTATCTTATCATGTCTGTATACCGTCGACCTCTAGCTA
GAGCTTGGCGTAATCATGGTCATAGCTGTTTCCTGTGTGAAATTGTTATCCGCTCACAATTCCACACAAC
ATACGAGCCGGAAGCATAAAGTGTAAAGCCTGGGGTGCCTAATGAGTGAGCTAACTCACATTAATTGCGT
TGCGCTCACTGCCCGCTTTCCAGTCGGGAAACCTGTCGTGCCAGCTGCATTAATGAATCGGCCAACGCGC
GGGGAGAGGCGGTTTGCGTATTGGGCGCTCTTCCGCTTCCTCGCTCACTGACTCGCTGCGCTCGGTCGTT
CGGCTGCGGCGAGCGGTATCAGCTCACTCAAAGGCGGTAATACGGTTATCCACAGAATCAGGGGATAACG
CAGGAAAGAACATGTGAGCAAAAGGCCAGCAAAAGGCCAGGAACCGTAAAAAGGCCGCGTTGCTGGCGTT
TTTCCATAGGCTCCGCCCCCCTGACGAGCATCACAAAAATCGACGCTCAAGTCAGAGGTGGCGAAACCCG
ACAGGACTATAAAGATACCAGGCGTTTCCCCCTGGAAGCTCCCTCGTGCGCTCTCCTGTTCCGACCCTGC
CGCTTACCGGATACCTGTCCGCCTTTCTCCCTTCGGGAAGCGTGGCGCTTTCTCATAGCTCACGCTGTAG
GTATCTCAGTTCGGTGTAGGTCGTTCGCTCCAAGCTGGGCTGTGTGCACGAACCCCCCGTTCAGCCCGAC
CGCTGCGCCTTATCCGGTAACTATCGTCTTGAGTCCAACCCGGTAAGACACGACTTATCGCCACTGGCAG
CAGCCACTGGTAACAGGATTAGCAGAGCGAGGTATGTAGGCGGTGCTACAGAGTTCTTGAAGTGGTGGCC
TAACTACGGCTACACTAGAAGAACAGTATTTGGTATCTGCGCTCTGCTGAAGCCAGTTACCTTCGGAAAA
AGAGTTGGTAGCTCTTGATCCGGCAAACAAACCACCGCTGGTAGCGGTGGTTTTTTTGTTTGCAAGCAGC
AGATTACGCGCAGAAAAAAAGGATCTCAAGAAGATCCTTTGATCTTTTCTACGGGGTCTGACGCTCAGTG
GAACGAAAACTCACGTTAAGGGATTTTGGTCATGAGATTATCAAAAAGGATCTTCACCTAGATCCTTTTA
AATTAAAAATGAAGTTTTAAATCAATCTAAAGTATATATGAGTAAACTTGGTCTGACAGTTACCAATGCT
TAATCAGTGAGGCACCTATCTCAGCGATCTGTCTATTTCGTTCATCCATAGTTGCCTGACTCCCCGTCGT
GTAGATAACTACGATACGGGAGGGCTTACCATCTGGCCCCAGTGCTGCAATGATACCGCGAGACCCACGC
TCACCGGCTCCAGATTTATCAGCAATAAACCAGCCAGCCGGAAGGGCCGAGCGCAGAAGTGGTCCTGCAA
CTTTATCCGCCTCCATCCAGTCTATTAATTGTTGCCGGGAAGCTAGAGTAAGTAGTTCGCCAGTTAATAG
TTTGCGCAACGTTGTTGCCATTGCTACAGGCATCGTGGTGTCACGCTCGTCGTTTGGTATGGCTTCATTC
AGCTCCGGTTCCCAACGATCAAGGCGAGTTACATGATCCCCCATGTTGTGCAAAAAAGCGGTTAGCTCCT
TCGGTCCTCCGATCGTTGTCAGAAGTAAGTTGGCCGCAGTGTTATCACTCATGGTTATGGCAGCACTGCA
TAATTCTCTTACTGTCATGCCATCCGTAAGATGCTTTTCTGTGACTGGTGAGTACTCAACCAAGTCATTC
TGAGAATAGTGTATGCGGCGACCGAGTTGCTCTTGCCCGGCGTCAATACGGGATAATACCGCGCCACATA
GCAGAACTTTAAAAGTGCTCATCATTGGAAAACGTTCTTCGGGGCGAAAACTCTCAAGGATCTTACCGCT
GTTGAGATCCAGTTCGATGTAACCCACTCGTGCACCCAACTGATCTTCAGCATCTTTTACTTTCACCAGC
GTTTCTGGGTGAGCAAAAACAGGAAGGCAAAATGCCGCAAAAAAGGGAATAAGGGCGACACGGAAATGTT
GAATACTCATACTCTTCCTTTTTCAATATTATTGAAGCATTTATCAGGGTTATTGTCTCATGAGCGGATA
CATATTTGAATGTATTTAGAAAAATAAACAAATAGGGGTTCCGCGCACATTTCCCCGAAAAGTGCCACCT
GACGTCGACGGATCGGGAGATCTCCCGATCCCCTATGGTGCACTCTCAGTACAATCTGCTCTGATGCCGC
ATAGTTAAGCCAGTATCTGCTC
