>Addgene plasmid #198544 | SpRY | depositor partial sequence | sequence record 384707 | SpRY sequence 4641 bps
ATGGACAAGAAGTACAGCATCGGCCTGGACATCGGCACCAACTCTGTGGGCTGGGCCGTGATCACCGACG
AGTACAAGGTGCCCAGCAAGAAATTCAAGGTGCTGGGCAACACCGACCGGCACAGCATCAAGAAGAACCT
GATCGGAGCCCTGCTGTTCGACAGCGGCGAAACAGCCGAGCGGACCCGGCTGAAGAGAACCGCCAGAAGA
AGATACACCAGACGGAAGAACCGGATCTGCTATCTGCAAGAGATCTTCAGCAACGAGATGGCCAAGGTGG
ACGACAGCTTCTTCCACAGACTGGAAGAGTCCTTCCTGGTGGAAGAGGATAAGAAGCACGAGCGGCACCC
CATCTTCGGCAACATCGTGGACGAGGTGGCCTACCACGAGAAGTACCCCACCATCTACCACCTGAGAAAG
AAACTGGTGGACAGCACCGACAAGGCCGACCTGCGGCTGATCTATCTGGCCCTGGCCCACATGATCAAGT
TCCGGGGCCACTTCCTGATCGAGGGCGACCTGAACCCCGACAACAGCGACGTGGACAAGCTGTTCATCCA
GCTGGTGCAGACCTACAACCAGCTGTTCGAGGAAAACCCCATCAACGCCAGCGGCGTGGACGCCAAGGCC
ATCCTGTCTGCCAGACTGAGCAAGAGCAGACGGCTGGAAAATCTGATCGCCCAGCTGCCCGGCGAGAAGA
AGAATGGCCTGTTCGGAAACCTGATTGCCCTGAGCCTGGGCCTGACCCCCAACTTCAAGAGCAACTTCGA
CCTGGCCGAGGATGCCAAACTGCAGCTGAGCAAGGACACCTACGACGACGACCTGGACAACCTGCTGGCC
CAGATCGGCGACCAGTACGCCGACCTGTTTCTGGCCGCCAAGAACCTGTCCGACGCCATCCTGCTGAGCG
ACATCCTGAGAGTGAACACCGAGATCACCAAGGCCCCCCTGAGCGCCTCTATGATCAAGAGATACGACGA
GCACCACCAGGACCTGACCCTGCTGAAAGCTCTCGTGCGGCAGCAGCTGCCTGAGAAGTACAAAGAGATT
TTCTTCGACCAGAGCAAGAACGGCTACGCCGGCTACATTGACGGCGGAGCCAGCCAGGAAGAGTTCTACA
AGTTCATCAAGCCCATCCTGGAAAAGATGGACGGCACCGAGGAACTGCTCGTGAAGCTGAACAGAGAGGA
CCTGCTGCGGAAGCAGCGGACCTTCGACAACGGCAGCATCCCCCACCAGATCCACCTGGGAGAGCTGCAC
GCCATTCTGCGGCGGCAGGAAGATTTTTACCCATTCCTGAAGGACAACCGGGAAAAGATCGAGAAGATCC
TGACCTTCCGCATCCCCTACTACGTGGGCCCTCTGGCCAGGGGAAACAGCAGATTCGCCTGGATGACCAG
AAAGAGCGAGGAAACCATCACCCCCTGGAACTTCGAGGAAGTGGTGGACAAGGGCGCTTCCGCCCAGAGC
TTCATCGAGCGGATGACCAACTTCGATAAGAACCTGCCCAACGAGAAGGTGCTGCCCAAGCACAGCCTGC
TGTACGAGTACTTCACCGTGTATAACGAGCTGACCAAAGTGAAATACGTGACCGAGGGAATGAGAAAGCC
CGCCTTCCTGAGCGGCGAGCAGAAAAAGGCCATCGTGGACCTGCTGTTCAAGACCAACCGGAAAGTGACC
GTGAAGCAGCTGAAAGAGGACTACTTCAAGAAAATCGAGTGCTTCGACTCCGTGGAAATCTCCGGCGTGG
AAGATCGGTTCAACGCCTCCCTGGGCACATACCACGATCTGCTGAAAATTATCAAGGACAAGGACTTCCT
GGACAATGAGGAAAACGAGGACATTCTGGAAGATATCGTGCTGACCCTGACACTGTTTGAGGACAGAGAG
ATGATCGAGGAACGGCTGAAAACCTATGCCCACCTGTTCGACGACAAAGTGATGAAGCAGCTGAAGCGGC
GGAGATACACCGGCTGGGGCAGGCTGAGCCGGAAGCTGATCAACGGCATCCGGGACAAGCAGTCCGGCAA
GACAATCCTGGATTTCCTGAAGTCCGACGGCTTCGCCAACAGAAACTTCATGCAGCTGATCCACGACGAC
AGCCTGACCTTTAAAGAGGACATCCAGAAAGCCCAGGTGTCCGGCCAGGGCGATAGCCTGCACGAGCACA
TTGCCAATCTGGCCGGCAGCCCCGCCATTAAGAAGGGCATCCTGCAGACAGTGAAGGTGGTGGACGAGCT
CGTGAAAGTGATGGGCCGGCACAAGCCCGAGAACATCGTGATCGAAATGGCCAGAGAGAACCAGACCACC
CAGAAGGGACAGAAGAACAGCCGCGAGAGAATGAAGCGGATCGAAGAGGGCATCAAAGAGCTGGGCAGCC
AGATCCTGAAAGAACACCCCGTGGAAAACACCCAGCTGCAGAACGAGAAGCTGTACCTGTACTACCTGCA
GAATGGGCGGGATATGTACGTGGACCAGGAACTGGACATCAACCGGCTGTCCGACTACGATGTGGACCAT
ATCGTGCCTCAGAGCTTTCTGAAGGACGACTCCATCGACAACAAGGTGCTGACCAGAAGCGACAAGAACC
GGGGCAAGAGCGACAACGTGCCCTCCGAAGAGGTCGTGAAGAAGATGAAGAACTACTGGCGGCAGCTGCT
GAACGCCAAGCTGATTACCCAGAGAAAGTTCGACAATCTGACCAAGGCCGAGAGAGGCGGCCTGAGCGAA
CTGGATAAGGCCGGCTTCATCAAGAGACAGCTGGTGGAAACCCGGCAGATCACAAAGCACGTGGCACAGA
TCCTGGACTCCCGGATGAACACTAAGTACGACGAGAATGACAAGCTGATCCGGGAAGTGAAAGTGATCAC
CCTGAAGTCCAAGCTGGTGTCCGATTTCCGGAAGGATTTCCAGTTTTACAAAGTGCGCGAGATCAACAAC
TACCACCACGCCCACGACGCCTACCTGAACGCCGTCGTGGGAACCGCCCTGATCAAAAAGTACCCTAAGC
TGGAAAGCGAGTTCGTGTACGGCGACTACAAGGTGTACGACGTGCGGAAGATGATCGCCAAGAGCGAGCA
GGAAATCGGCAAGGCTACCGCCAAGTACTTCTTCTACAGCAACATCATGAACTTTTTCAAGACCGAGATT
ACCCTGGCCAACGGCGAGATCCGGAAGCGGCCTCTGATCGAGACAAACGGCGAAACCGGGGAGATCGTGT
GGGATAAGGGCCGGGATTTTGCCACCGTGCGGAAAGTGCTGAGCATGCCCCAAGTGAATATCGTGAAAAA
GACCGAGGTGCAGACAGGCGGCTTCAGCAAAGAGTCTATCCGGCCCAAGAGGAACAGCGATAAGCTGATC
GCCAGAAAGAAGGACTGGGACCCTAAGAAGTACGGCGGCTTCCTGTGGCCCACCGTGGCCTATTCTGTGC
TGGTGGTGGCCAAAGTGGAAAAGGGCAAGTCCAAGAAACTGAAGAGTGTGAAAGAGCTACTGGGGATCAC
CATCATGGAAAGAAGCAGCTTCGAGAAGAATCCCATCGACTTTCTGGAAGCCAAGGGCTACAAAGAAGTG
AAAAAGGACCTGATCATCAAGCTGCCTAAGTACTCCCTGTTCGAGCTGGAAAACGGCCGGAAGAGAATGC
TGGCCTCTGCCAAGCAGCTGCAGAAGGGAAACGAACTGGCCCTGCCCTCCAAATATGTGAACTTCCTGTA
CCTGGCCAGCCACTATGAGAAGCTGAAGGGCTCCCCCGAGGATAATGAGCAGAAACAGCTGTTTGTGGAA
CAGCACAAGCACTACCTGGACGAGATCATCGAGCAGATCAGCGAGTTCTCCAAGAGAGTGATCCTGGCCG
ACGCTAATCTGGACAAAGTGCTGTCCGCCTACAACAAGCACCGGGATAAGCCCATCAGAGAGCAGGCCGA
GAATATCATCCACCTGTTTACCCTGACCCGGCTGGGAGCCCCTCGGGCCTTCAAGTACTTTGACACCACC
ATCGACCCCAAGCAGTACCGGAGCACCAAAGAGGTGCTGGACGCCACCCTGATCCACCAGAGCATCACCG
GCCTGTACGAGACACGGATCGACCTGTCTCAGCTGGGAGGCGACAAGCGACCTGCCGCCACAAAGAAGGC
TGGACAGGCTAAGAAGAAGAAAGATTACAAAGACGATGACGATAAGGGATCCGGCGCAACAAACTTCTCT
CTGCTGAAACAAGCCGGAGATGTCGAAGAGAATCCTGGACCGATGGCCAAGCCTTTGTCTCAAGAAGAAT
CCACCCTCATTGAAAGAGCAACGGCTACAATCAACAGCATCCCCATCTCTGAAGACTACAGCGTCGCCAG
CGCAGCTCTCTCTAGCGACGGCCGCATCTTCACTGGTGTCAATGTATATCATTTTACTGGGGGACCTTGT
GCAGAACTCGTGGTGCTGGGCACTGCTGCTGCTGCGGCAGCTGGCAACCTGACTTGTATCGTCGCGATCG
GAAATGAGAACAGGGGCATCTTGAGCCCCTGCGGACGGTGCCGACAGGTGCTTCTCGATCTGCATCCTGG
GATCAAAGCCATAGTGAAGGACAGTGATGGACAGCCGACGGCAGTTGGGATTCGTGAATTGCTGCCCTCT
GGTTATGTGTGGGAGGGCTAA
